>Addgene plasmid #82705 | pJEP11-AAV-U6/TO-sgRNA(Tet2)-CMV-TetR-P2A-eGFP-KASH-pA | addgene full sequence | sequence record 170450 | Addgene NGS Result
GACCTACGGCGTGCAGTGCTTCAGCCGCTACCCCGACCACATGAAGCAGCACGACTTCTTCAAGTCCGCC
ATGCCCGAAGGCTACGTCCAGGAGCGCACCATCTTCTTCAAGGACGACGGCAACTACAAGACCCGCGCCG
AGGTGAAGTTCGAGGGCGACACCCTGGTGAACCGCATCGAGCTGAAGGGCATCGACTTCAAGGAGGACGG
CAACATCCTGGGGCACAAGCTGGAGTACAACTACAACAGCCACAACGTCTATATCATGGCCGACAAGCAG
AAGAACGGCATCAAGGTGAACTTCAAGATCCGCCACAACATCGAGGACGGCAGCGTGCAGCTCGCCGACC
ACTACCAGCAGAACACCCCCATCGGCGACGGCCCCGTGCTGCTGCCCGACAACCACTACCTGAGCACCCA
GTCCGCCCTGAGCAAAGACCCCAACGAGAAGCGCGATCACATGGTCCTGCTGGAGTTCGTGACCGCCGCC
GGGATCACTCTCGGCATGGACGAGCTGTACAAGTCCGGACTCAGATCTCGAGAGGAGGAGGAGGAGACAG
ACAGCAGGATGCCCCACCTCGACAGCCCCGGCAGCTCCCAGCCGAGACGCTCCTTCCTCTCAAGGGTGAT
CAGGGCAGCGCTACCGTTGCAGCTGCTTCTGCTGCTGCTGCTGCTCCTGGCCTGCCTGCTACCTGCCTCT
GAAGATGACTACAGCTGCACCCAGGCCAACAACTTTGCCCGATCCTTCTACCCCATGCTGCGGTACACCA
ACGGGCCACCTCCCACCTAGGAATTCGATATCAAGCTTATCGATAATCAACCTCTGGATTACAAAATTTG
TGAAAGATTGACTGGTATTCTTAACTATGTTGCTCCTTTTACGCTATGTGGATACGCTGCTTTAATGCCT
TTGTATCATGCTATTGCTTCCCGTATGGCTTTCATTTTCTCCTCCTTGTATAAATCCTGGTTGCTGTCTC
TTTATGAGGAGTTGTGGCCCGTTGTCAGGCAACGTGGCGTGGTGTGCACTGTGTTTGCTGACGCAACCCC
CACTGGTTGGGGCATTGCCACCACCTGTCAGCTCCTTTCCGGGACTTTCGCTTTCCCCCTCCCTATTGCC
ACGGCGGAACTCATCGCCGCCTGCCTTGCCCGCTGCTGGACAGGGGCTCGGCTGTTGGGCACTGACAATT
CCGTGGTGTTGTCGGGGAAATCATCGTCCTTTCCTTGGCTGCTCGCCTATGTTGCCACCTGGATTCTGCG
CGGGACGTCCTTCTGCTACGTCCCTTCGGCCCTCAATCCAGCGGACCTTCCTTCCCGCGGCCTGCTGCCG
GCTCTGCGGCCTCTTCCGCGTCTTCGCCTTCGCCCTCAGACGAGTCGGATCTCCCTTTGGGCCGCCTCCC
CGCATCGATACCGAGCGCTAATAAAAGATCTTTATTTTCATTAGATCTGTGTGTTGGTTTTTTGTGTCAC
GTGCGGACCGAGCGGCCGCAGGAACCCCTAGTGATGGAGTTGGCCACTCCCTCTCTGCGCGCTCGCTCGC
TCACTGAGGCCGGGCGACCAAAGGTCGCCCGACGCCCGGGCTTTGCCCGGGCGGCCTCAGTGAGCGAGCG
AGCGCGCAGCTGCCTGCAGGGGCGCCTGATGCGGTATTTTCTCCTTACGCATCTGTGCGGTATTTCACAC
CGCATA
[95 nt withheld, positions 1687-1781]
T
[46 nt withheld, positions 1783-1828]
C
[141 nt withheld, positions 1830-1970]
CCTTTGACGTTGGAGTCCACGTTCTTT
[37 nt withheld, positions 1998-2034]
ACTCTATCTCGGGCTATTCTTTTGATTTATAAGGGATTTTGCCGATTTCGGTCTATTGGTTAAAAAATGA
GCTGATTTAACAAAAATTTAACGCGAATTTTAACAAAATATTAACGTTTACAATTTTATGGTGCACTCTC
AGTACAATCTGCTCTGATGCCGCATAGTTAAGCCAGCCCCGACACCCGCCAACACCCGCTGACGCGCCCT
GACGGGCTTGTCTGCTCCCGGCATCCGCTTACAGACAAGCTGTGACCGTCTCCGGGAGCTGCATGTGTCA
GAGGTTTTCACCGTCATCACCGAAACGCGCGAGACGAAAGGGCCTCGTGATACGCCTATTTTTATAGGTT
AATGTCATGATAATAATGGTTTCTTAGACGTCAGGTGGCACTTTTCGGGGAAATGTGCGCGGAACCCCTA
TTTGTTTATTTTTCTAAATACATTCAAATATGTATCCGCTCATGAGACAATAACCCTGATAAATGCTTCA
ATAATATTGAAAAAGGAAGAGTATGAGTATTCAACATTTCCGTGTCGCCCTTATTCCCTTTTTTGCGGCA
TTTTGCCTTCCTGTTTTTGCTCACCCAGAAACGCTGGTGAAAGTAAAAGATGCTGAAGATCAGTTGGGTG
CACGAGTGGGTTACATCGAACTGGATCTCAACAGCGGTAAGATCCTTGAGAGTTTTCGCCCCGAAGAACG
TTTTCCAATGATGAGCACTTTTAAAGTTCTGCTATGTGGCGCGGTATTATCCCGTATTGACGCCGGGCAA
GAGCAACTCGGTCGCCGCATACACTATTCTCAGAATGACTTGGTTGAGTACTCACCAGTCACAGAAAAGC
ATCTTACGGATGGCATGACAGTAAGAGAATTATGCAGTGCTGCCATAACCATGAGTGATAACACTGCGGC
CAACTTACTTCTGACAACGATCGGAGGACCGAAGGAGCTAACCGCTTTTTTGCACAACATGGGGGATCAT
GTAACTCGCCTTGATCGTTGGGAACCGGAGCTGAATGAAGCCATACCAAACGACGAGCGTGACACCACGA
TGCCTGTAGCAATGGCAACAACGTTGCGCAAACTATTAACTGGCGAACTACTTACTCTAGCTTCCCGGCA
ACAATTAATAGACTGGATGGAGGCGGATAAAGTTGCAGGACCACTTCTGCGCTCGGCCCTTCCGGCTGGC
TGGTTTATTGCTGATAAATCTGGAGCCGGTGAGCGTGGGTCTCGCGGTATCATTGCAGCACTGGGGCCAG
ATGGTAAGCCCTCCCGTATCGTAGTTATCTACACGACGGGGAGTCAGGCAACTATGGATGAACGAAATAG
ACAGATCGCTGAGATAGGTGCCTCACTGATTAAGCATTGGTAACTGTCAGACCAAGTTTACTCATATATA
CTTTAGATTGATTTAAAACTTCATTTTTAATTTAAAAGGATCTAGGTGAAGATCCTTTTTGATAATCTCA
TGACCAAAATCCCTTAACGTGAGTTTTCGTTCCACTGAGCGTCAGACCCCGTAGAAAAGATCAAAGGATC
TTCTTGAGATCCTTTTTTTCTGCGCGTAATCTGCTGCTTGCAAACAAAAAAACCACCGCTACCAGCGGTG
GTTTGTTTGCCGGATCAAGAGCTACCAACTCTTTTTCCGAAGGTAACTGGCTTCAGCAGAGCGCAGATAC
CAAATACTGTTCTTCTAGTGTAGCCGTAGTTAGGCCACCACTTCAAGAACTCTGTAGCACCGCCTACATA
CCTCGCTCTGCTAATCCTGTTACCAGTGGCTGCTGCCAGTGGCGATAAGTCGTGTCTTACCGGGTTGGAC
TCAAGACGATAGTTACCGGATAAGGCGCAGCGGTCGGGCTGAACGGGGGGTTCGTGCACACAGCCCAGCT
TGGAGCGAACGACCTACACCGAACTGAGATACCTACAGCGTGAGCTATGAGAAAGCGCCACGCTTCCCGA
AGGGAGAAAGGCGGACAGGTATCCGGTAAGCGGCAGGGTCGGAACAGGAGAGCGCACGAGGGAGCTTCCA
GGGGGAAACGCCTGGTATCTTTATAGTCCTGTCGGGTTTCGCCACCTCTGACTTGAGCGTCGATTTTTGT
GATGCTCGTCAGGGGGGCGGAGCCTATGGAAAAACGCCAGCAACGCGGCCTTTTTACGGTTCCTGGCCTT
TTGCTGGCCTTTTGCTCACATGTCCTGCAGGCAGCTGCGCGCTCGCTCGCTCACTGAGGCCGCCCGGGCG
TCGGGCGACCTTTGGTCGCCCGGCCTCAGTGAGCGAGCGAGCGCGCAGAGAGGGAGTGGCCAACTCCATC
ACTAGGGGTTCCTGCGGCCGCACGCGTGAGGGCCTATTTCCCATGATTCCTTCATATTTGCATATACGAT
ACAAGGCTGTTAGAGAGATAATTGGAATTAATTTGACTGTAAACACAAAGATATTAGTACAAAATACGTG
ACGTAGAAAGTAATAATTTCTTGGGTAGTTTGCAGTTTTAAAATTATGTTTTAAAATGGACTATCATATG
CTTACCGTAACTTGAAACTCCCTATCAGTGATAGAGATTATATATCTCCCTATCAGTGATAGAGACCGAA
AGTGCCAACAGATATCCGTTTTAGAGCTAGAAATAGCAAGTTAAAATAAGGCTAGTCCGTTATCAACTTG
AAAAAGTGGCACCGAGTCGGTGCTTTTTTACCGGTCCATGGACTAGTTCTAGAGTCCGTTACATAACTTA
CGGTAAATGGCCCGCCTGGCTGACCGCCCAACGACCCCCGCCCATTGACGTCAATAATGACGTATGTTCC
CATAGTAACGCCAATAGGGACTTTCCATTGACGTCAATGGGTGGAGTATTTACGGTAAACTGCCCACTTG
GCAGTACATCAAGTGTATCATATGCCAAGTACGCCCCCTATTGACGTCAATGACGGTAAATGGCCCGCCT
GGCATTATGCCCAGTACATGACCTTATGGGACTTTCCTACTTGGCAGTACATCTACGTATTAGTCATCGC
TATTACCATGGTGATGCGGTTTTGGCAGTACATCAATGGGCGTGGATAGCGGTTTGACTCACGGGGATTT
CCAAGTCTCCACCCCATTGACGTCAATGGGAGTTTGTTTTGGCACCAAAATCAACGGGACTTTCCAAAAT
GTCGTAACAACTCCGCCCCATTGACGCAAATGGGCGGTAGGCGTGTACGGTGGGAGGTCTATATAAGCAG
AGCTCGTTTAGTGAACCGTCAGATCGCCTGGAGACGCCATCCACGCTGTTTTGACCTCCATAGAAGACAC
CGGGACCGATCCAGCCTCCGCGGCCGGGAACGGTGCATTGGAACGGACCTGCAGGAATTGATCCGCGGCC
GCACCGGTACCATGATGTCCAGATTAGATAAAAGTAAAGTGATTAACAGCGCATTAGAGCTGCTTAATGA
GGTCGGAATCGAAGGTTTAACAACCCGTAAACTCGCCCAGAAGCTAGGTGTAGAGCAGCCTACATTGTAT
TGGCATGTAAAAAATAAGCGGGCTTTGCTCGACGCCTTAGCCATTGAGATGTTAGATAGGCACCATACTC
ACTTTTGCCCTTTAGAAGGGGAAAGCTGGCAAGATTTTTTACGTAATAACGCTAAAAGTTTTAGATGTGC
TTTACTAAGTCATCGCGATGGAGCAAAAGTACATTTAGGTACACGGCCTACAGAAAAACAGTATGAAACT
CTCGAAAATCAATTAGCCTTTTTATGCCAACAAGGTTTTTCACTAGAGAATGCATTATATGCACTCAGCG
CTGTGGGGCATTTTACTTTAGGTTGCGTATTGGAAGATCAAGAGCATCAAGTCGCTAAAGAAGAAAGGGA
AACACCTACTACTGATAGTATGCCGCCATTATTACGACAAGCTATCGAATTATTTGATCACCAAGGTGCA
GAGCCAGCCTTCTTATTCGGCCTTGAATTGATCATATGCGGATTAGAAAAACAACTTAAATGTGAAAGTG
GGTCCGCGGCTAGCGGCAGTGGAGAGGGCAGAGGAAGTCTGCTAACATGCGGTGACGTCGAGGAGAATCC
TGGCCCAGTGAGCAAGGGCGAGGAGCTGTTCACCGGGGTGGTACCCATCCTGGTCGAGCTGGACGGCGAC
GTAAACGGCCACAAGTTCAGCGTGTCCGGCGAGGGCGAGGGCGATGCCACCTACGGCAAGCTGACCCTGA
AGTTCATCTGCACCACCGGCAAGCTGCCCGTGCCCTGGCCCACCCTCGTGACCACCCT
Features (pLannotate 1.2.2; 22 found; start..end, strand, type, name):
    515..787     +  CDS            SYNE3 (fragment): SYNE3_HUMAN - Also known as C14orf139 From Homo sapiens (Human).
    789..815     +  misc_feature   MCS (fragment): pBluescript multiple cloning site
    815..1403    +  misc_feature   WPRE: woodchuck hepatitis virus posttranscriptional regulatory element
   1420..1467    +  polyA_signal   poly(A) signal: synthetic polyadenylation signal
   1490..1630    +  repeat_region  AAV2 ITR: inverted terminal repeat of adeno-associated virus serotype 2 inverted
   1635..1686    -  misc_feature   bom (fragment): basis of mobility region from pBR322
   1705..2160    +  rep_origin     f1 ori (sequence partly withheld): f1 bacteriophage origin of replication; arrow indicates direction of (+) strand synthesis
   2161..2210    -  misc_feature   bom (fragment): basis of mobility region from pBR322
   2312..2347    -  CDS            rop (fragment): Rop protein, which maintains plasmids at low copy number; rop
   2442..2546    +  promoter       AmpR promoter: bla
   2547..3407    +  CDS            AmpR: β-lactamase; bla; confers resistance to ampicillin, carbenicillin, and related antibiotics
   3578..4166    +  rep_origin     ori: high-copy-number ColE1/pMB1/pBR322/pUC origin of replication
   4239..4266    +  repeat_region  AAV2 ITR (fragment): inverted terminal repeat of adeno-associated virus serotype 2 inverted
   4295..4322    +  repeat_region  AAV2 ITR (fragment): inverted terminal repeat of adeno-associated virus serotype 2 inverted
   4372..4571    +  promoter       U6 promoter (fragment): RNA polymerase III promoter for human U6 snRNA
   4573..4593    +  promoter       PLtetO-1 promoter (fragment): modified phage lambda PL promoter with tet operator sites (Lutz and Bujard, 1997)
   4600..4619    +  promoter       tight TRE promoter (fragment): Tet-responsive promoter PTight, consisting of seven tet operator sequences followed by the minimal CMV promoter
   4642..4717    +  misc_RNA       gRNA scaffold: guide RNA scaffold for the Streptococcus pyogenes CRISPR/Cas9 system
   4751..5054    +  enhancer       CMV enhancer: human cytomegalovirus immediate early enhancer
   5055..5258    +  promoter       CMV promoter: human cytomegalovirus (CMV) immediate early promoter
   5409..6029    +  CDS            tetR: TETR2_ECOLX - Experimental evidence at protein level: Swiss-Prot protein existence level 1. TetR is the repressor of the tetracycline resistance element; its N-terminal region forms a helix-turn-helix structure and binds DNA. Binding of tetracycline to TetR reduces the repressor affinity for the tetracycline resistance gene (tetA) promoter operator sites. From Escherichia coli.
   6102..523     +  CDS            EGFP (across the origin): EGFP is a basic (constitutively fluorescent) green fluorescent protein published in 1996, derived from Aequorea victoria. It is reported to be a rapidly-maturing weak dimer with moderate acid sensitivity.
