[The description below was written by a language model from this plasmid's Addgene catalogue record and pLannotate feature annotations shown in this document.]
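Description:
pJEP11-AAV-U6/TO-sgRNA(Tet2)-CMV-TetR-P2A-eGFP-KASH-pA is a 6.3 kb AAV transfer plasmid for mammalian CRISPR work, designed to deliver a doxycycline-inducible guide RNA. It is propagated in E. coli using a high-copy ColE1/pUC-type origin with ampicillin selection (AmpR), and the backbone also carries an f1 origin. AAV2 inverted terminal repeats flank the payload so that it can be packaged into recombinant AAV. One ITR is annotated in full, while the other is detected only as short fragments, which may simply reflect how these repeats are sequenced and annotated.

Between the ITRs sit two expression units. The first is a human U6 RNA polymerase III promoter modified with tet operator sequences (U6/TO; the operators appear in the feature table as short tetO-containing promoter fragments). It drives an sgRNA made of a spacer targeting exon 3 of mouse Tet2 joined to the Streptococcus pyogenes Cas9 scaffold. The second unit uses the CMV enhancer/promoter to express TetR, a P2A self-cleaving peptide, and EGFP fused to a KASH domain (annotated as a SYNE3 fragment), followed by WPRE and a synthetic poly(A) signal.

TetR binds the operators in U6/TO and represses guide transcription. Doxycycline releases TetR and allows the sgRNA to be made. The KASH domain anchors EGFP to the nuclear envelope, marking the nuclei of transduced cells. Cas9 is not encoded here and must be supplied separately. According to the record, the construct is meant for inducible genome editing of Tet2 in vitro and in vivo.
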