Addgene plasmid #82705: pJEP11-AAV-U6/TO-sgRNA(Tet2)-CMV-TetR-P2A-eGFP-KASH-pA
Purpose: AAV backbone with a full length U6/TO promoter driving expression of a sgRNA that targets exon 3 of the mouse Tet2 locus. TracrRNA compatible with SpCas9. gRNA transcription is doxycycline dependent.
Depositing lab: Jonathan Ploski. Depositing organization: University of Texas at Dallas. Publication: The Development of a Viral Mediated CRISPR/Cas9 System with Doxycycline Dependent gRNA Expression for Inducible In vitro and In vivo Genome Editing. de Solis CA, Ho A, Holehonnur R, Ploski JE. Front Mol Neurosci. 2016 Aug 18;9:70. doi: 10.3389/fnmol.2016.00070. eCollection 2016. PubMed 27587996.
Backbone
  Vector backbone: AAV
  Vector type: Mammalian Expression, AAV, CRISPR
Growth in bacteria
  Bacterial resistance: Ampicillin, 100 μg/mL
  Growth temperature: 37°C
  Growth strain: NEB Stable
  Copy number: Unknown
Gene/Insert
  Gene/Insert name: U6/TO gRNA Expression Cassette Containing Tet2 gRNA
  gRNA/shRNA sequence: Tet2 (mus musculus)
  Tag / fusion protein: CMV promoter driving expression of TetR-P2A-GFP-KASH fusion protein.
Terms and licenses: Academic/Nonprofit Terms; Industry Terms: Not Available to Industry
How to cite: pJEP11-AAV-U6/TO-sgRNA(Tet2)-CMV-TetR-P2A-eGFP-KASH-pA was a gift from Jonathan Ploski (Addgene plasmid # 82705 ; http://n2t.net/addgene:82705 ; RRID:Addgene_82705)
