>Addgene plasmid #82705 | pJEP11-AAV-U6/TO-sgRNA(Tet2)-CMV-TetR-P2A-eGFP-KASH-pA | addgene partial sequence | sequence record 163562 | CAGenhancer-F 5'-GGGCGTACTTGGCATATGAT-3'
GCCAAGTGGGCAGTTTACCGTAAATACTCCACCCATTGACGTCAATGGAAAGTCCCTATTGGCGTTACTA
TGGGAACATACGTCATTATTGACGTCAATGGGCGGGGGTCGTTGGGCGGTCAGCCAGGCGGGCCATTTAC
CGTAAGTTATGTAACGGACTCTAGAACTAGTCCATGGACCGGTAAAAAAGCACCGACTCGGTGCCACTTT
TTCAAGTTGATAACGGACTAGCCTTATTTTAACTTGCTATTTCTAGCTCTAAAACGGATATCTGTTGGCA
CTTTCGGTGTCTCTATCACTGATAGGGAACTTATAAGTCTCTATCACTGATAGGGATTTCACGTTTATGG
TGATTTCCCAGAACACATAGCGACATGCAAATATTGCAGGGCGCCACTCCCCTGTCCCTCACAGCCATCT
TCCTGCCAGGGCGCACGCGCGCTGGGTGTTCCCGCCTAGTGACACTGGGCCCGCGATTCCTTGGAGCGGG
TTGATGACGTCAGCGTTCGAATTCACGCGTGCGGCCGCAGGAACCCCTAGTGATGGAGTTGGCCACTCCC
TCTCTGCGCGCTCGC
