>Addgene plasmid #82705 | pJEP11-AAV-U6/TO-sgRNA(Tet2)-CMV-TetR-P2A-eGFP-KASH-pA | addgene partial sequence | sequence record 163589 | TetR-F1 5'-TTGATCACCAAGGTGCAGAG-3'
TTCGGCCTTGAATTGATCATATGCGGATTAGAAAAACAACTTAAATGTGAAAGTGGGTCCGCGGCTAGCG
GCAGTGGAGAGGGCAGAGGAAGTCTGCTAACATGCGGTGACGTCGAGGAGAATCCTGGCCCAGTGAGCAA
GGGCGAGGAGCTGTTCACCGGGGTGGTACCCATCCTGGTCGAGCTGGACGGCGACGTAAACGGCCACAAG
TTCAGCGTGTCCGGCGAGGGCGAGGGCGATGCCACCTACGGCAAGCTGACCCTGAAGTTCATCTGCACCA
CCGGCAAGCTGCCCGTGCCCTGGCCCACCCTCGTGACCACCCTGACCTACGGCGTGCAGTGCTTCAGCCG
CTACCCCGACCACATGAAGCAGCACGACTTCTTCAAGTCCGCCATGCCCGAAGGCTACGTCCAGGAGCGC
ACCATCTTCTTCAAGGACGACGGCAACTACAAGACCCGCGCCGAGGTGAAGTTCGAGGGCGACACCCTGG
TGAACCGCATCGAGCTGAAGGGCATCGACTTCAAGGAGGACGGCAACATCCTGGGGCACAAGCTGGAGTA
CAACTACAACAGCCACAACGTCTATATCATGGCCGACAAGCAGAAGAACGGCATCAAGGTGAACTTCAAG
ATCCGCCACAACATCGAGGACGGCAGCGTGCAGCTCGCCGACCACTACCAGCAGAACACCCCCATCGGCG
ACGGCCCCGTGCTGCTGCCCGACAACCACTACCTGAGCACCCAGTCCGCCCTGAGCAAAGACCCCAACGA
GAAGCGCGATCACATGGTCCTGCTGGAGTTCGTGACCGCCGCCGGGATCACTCTCGGCATGGACGAGCTG
TACAAGTCCGGACTCAGATCTCGAGAGGAGGAGGAGGAGAC
